Addgene plasmid #17870: pGL3-NFAT luciferase
Purpose: 3x NFAT binding sequence upstream of a luciferase reporter; can be used to assay signal transduction through Ca2+, calcineurin and NFAT in any tissue
Depositing lab: Jerry Crabtree. Depositing organization: Stanford University. Publication: Identification of calcineurin as a key signalling enzyme in T-lymphocyte activation. Clipstone NA, Crabtree GR. Nature. 1992 Jun 25. 357(6380):695-7. 10.1038/357695a0 PubMed 1377362.
Backbone
  Vector backbone: pGL3
  Backbone manufacturer: Promega
  Backbone size w/o insert (bp): 4800
  Vector type: Mammalian Expression, Luciferase
Growth in bacteria
  Bacterial resistance: Ampicillin, 100 μg/mL
  Growth temperature: 37°C
  Growth strain: DH5alpha
  Copy number: High Copy
Gene/Insert
  Gene/Insert name: 3x NFAT binding sequence (alt name: NF-AT site)
  Entrez Gene: IL2 (a.k.a. IL-2, TCGF, lymphokine)
  Promoter: IL-2 promoter
  Tag / fusion protein: IL2 promoter (C terminal on insert); Luciferase (C terminal on backbone)
  Cloning method: Unknown
  Sequencing primers: 5′ RVprimer3 (5'-CTAGCAAAATAGGCTGTCCC-3'); 3′ LucNrev
Terms and licenses: Academic/Nonprofit Terms; Industry Terms: Not Available to Industry
Depositor comments: This plasmid has three copies of the NF-AT site cloned upstream of the minimal IL-2 promoter from -89 to +51. The plasmid can be used to assay signal transduction through Ca2+, calcineurin and NFAT in any tissue including lymphocytes, neurons, osteoblasts, skin, endothelium, skeletal and heart muscle (Shaw et al Science 1988; Crabtree and Schreiber Cell 138,210, 2009). Based on Addgene's full plasmid sequence, the NFAT binding sequence appears to be ACGCCTTCTGTATGAAACAGTTTTTCCTCC.
How to cite: pGL3-NFAT luciferase was a gift from Jerry Crabtree (Addgene plasmid # 17870 ; http://n2t.net/addgene:17870 ; RRID:Addgene_17870)
