[The description below was written by a language model from this plasmid's Addgene catalogue record and pLannotate feature annotations shown in this document.]
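Description:
pGL3-NFAT luciferase is a mammalian reporter plasmid built on Promega's pGL3 luciferase backbone, designed to read out transcriptional activity of the NFAT family of transcription factors. It is maintained in E. coli as a high-copy plasmid through a ColE1/pUC-type origin and selected with ampicillin via the β-lactamase gene. An f1 phage origin is also present, which in principle allows single-stranded DNA production. The sequenced record is about 5 kb, consistent with a roughly 4.8 kb backbone carrying a small regulatory insert.

The payload is a synthetic inducible promoter: three tandem 30-bp copies of the NFAT binding site from the human IL-2 gene (one annotated in the opposite orientation to the other two) sit immediately upstream of a minimal IL-2 promoter, described by the depositor as spanning -89 to +51. This element drives the enhanced firefly luciferase gene (luc+), which is followed by an SV40 polyadenylation signal. Upstream of the NFAT sites lie a synthetic poly(A) signal and an RNA polymerase II pause site, standard pGL3 elements that block read-through transcription from the backbone and so lower background. The short lacZα, TcR and SV40 large T antigen matches in the annotation are fragmentary backbone remnants rather than functional genes.

Because the minimal promoter has little activity on its own, luciferase output depends on NFAT binding, which requires calcium-dependent activation of calcineurin and nuclear translocation of NFAT. The plasmid is therefore transfected into cells to assay Ca2+/calcineurin/NFAT signalling. The depositor notes use in lymphocytes, neurons, osteoblasts, skin, endothelium, and skeletal and cardiac muscle. The plasmid carries no mammalian selection marker, so it suits transient assays.
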