Features (pLannotate 1.2.2; 15 found; start..end, strand, type, name):
   1227..1340    -  promoter       IL-2 promoter: minimal promoter from the human interleukin-2 gene
   1348..1377    +  protein_bind   NFAT binding site: NFAT binding site from the human interleukin 2 (IL-2) gene (Mattila et al., 1990) NFAT transcription factor
   1378..1407    +  protein_bind   NFAT binding site: NFAT binding site from the human interleukin 2 (IL-2) gene (Mattila et al., 1990) NFAT transcription factor
   1408..1437    -  protein_bind   NFAT binding site: NFAT binding site from the human interleukin 2 (IL-2) gene (Mattila et al., 1990) NFAT transcription factor
   1515..1606    -  misc_feature   pause site: RNA polymerase II transcriptional pause signal from the human α2 globin gene
   1620..1668    -  polyA_signal   poly(A) signal: synthetic polyadenylation signal
   1727..1794    +  CDS            lacZα (fragment): LacZα fragment of β-galactosidase; lacZ fragment
   1826..2254    -  rep_origin     f1 ori (sequence partly withheld): f1 bacteriophage origin of replication; arrow indicates direction of (+) strand synthesis
   2281..2385    +  promoter       AmpR promoter: bla
   2386..3246    +  CDS            AmpR: β-lactamase; bla; confers resistance to ampicillin, carbenicillin, and related antibiotics
   3417..4005    +  rep_origin     ori: high-copy-number ColE1/pMB1/pBR322/pUC origin of replication
   4185..4317    -  CDS            TcR (fragment): tetracycline efflux protein; tet; confers resistance to tetracycline
   4333..4401    +  CDS            large T antigen (fragment): large T antigen from SV40 (simian virus 40)
   4424..4545    +  polyA_signal   SV40 poly(A) signal: SV40 polyadenylation signal
   4586..1189    -  CDS            luciferase (across the origin): firefly luciferase; luc+; enhanced luc+ version of the luciferase gene
>Addgene plasmid #17870 | pGL3-NFAT luciferase | addgene full sequence | sequence record 325133 | Addgene NGS Result
TCATAGGACCTCTCACACACAGTTCGCCTCTTTGATTAACGCCCAGCGTTTTCCCGGTATCCAGATCCAC
AACCTTCGCTTCAAAAAATGGAACAACTTTACCGACCGCGCCCGGTTTATCATCCCCCTCGGGTGTAATC
AGAATAGCTGATGTAGTCTCAGTGAGCCCATATCCTTGCCTGATACCTGGCAGATGGAACCTCTTGGCAA
CCGCTTCCCCGACTTCCTTAGAGAGGGGAGCGCCACCAGAAGCAATTTCGTGTAAATTAGATAAATCGTA
TTTGTCAATCAGAGTGCTTTTGGCGAAGAAGGAGAATAGGGTTGGCACCAGCAGCGCACTTTGAATCTTG
TAATCCTGAAGGCTCCTCAGAAACAGCTCTTCTTCAAATCTATACATTAAGACGACTCGAAATCCACATA
TCAAATATCCGAGTGTAGTAAACATTCCAAAACCGTGATGGAATGGAACAACACTTAAAATCGCAGTATC
CGGAATGATTTGATTGCCAAAAATAGGATCTCTGGCATGCGAGAATCTCACGCAGGCAGTTCTATGAGGC
AGAGCGACACCTTTAGGCAGACCAGTAGATCCAGAGGAGTTCATGATCAGTGCAATTGTCTTGTCCCTAT
CGAAGGACTCTGGCACAAAATCGTATTCATTAAAACCGGGAGGTAGATGAGATGTGACGAACGTGTACAT
CGACTGAAATCCCTGGTAATCCGTTTTAGAATCCATGATAATAATTTTTTGGATGATTGGGAGCTTTTTT
TGCACGTTCAAAATTTTTTGCAACCCCTTTTTGGAAACGAACACCACGGTAGGCTGCGAAATGCCCATAC
TGTTGAGCAATTCACGTTCATTATAAATGTCGTTCGCGGGCGCAACTGCAACTCCGATAAATAACGCGCC
CAACACCGGCATAAAGAATTGAAGAGAGTTTTCACTGCATACGACGATTCTGTGATTTGTATTCAGCCCA
TATCGTTTCATAGCTTCTGCCAACCGAACGGACATTTCGAAGTACTCAGCGTAAGTGATGTCCACCTCGA
TATGTGCATCTGTAAAAGCAATTGTTCCAGGAACCAGGGCGTATCTCTTCATAGCCTTATGCAGTTGCTC
TCCAGCGGTTCCATCTTCCAGCGGATAGAATGGCGCCGGGCCTTTCTTTATGTTTTTGGCGTCTTCCATG
GTGGCTTTACCAACAGTACCGGAATGCCAAGCTTGGGCAGGAGTTGAGGTTACTGTGAGTAGTGATTAAA
GAGAGTGATAGGGAACTCTTGAACAAGAGATGCAATTTATACTGTTAATTCTGGAAAAATATTATGGGGG
TGTCAAAATGTCCTCGAGGAGGAAAAACTGTTTCATACAGAAGGCGTGGAGGAAAAACTGTTTCATACAG
AAGGCGTACGCCTTCTGTATGAAACAGTTTTTCCTCCTCGAGGGGGGGTGGGGATACAAAAGTAACTCAG
AAAACATCGGGGCTAGCACGCGTAAGAGCTCGGTACCTATCGATAGAGAAATGTTCTGGCACCTGCACTT
GCACTGGGGACAGCCTATTTTGCTAGTTTGTTTTGTTTCGTTTTGTTTTGATGGAGAGCGTATGTTAGTA
CTATCGATTCACACAAAAAACCAACACACAGATGTAATGAAAATAAAGATATTTTATTGCGGCCGCTCCA
AGTACCTCCCGTACCTTAATATTACTTACTTATCATGGTAGCTTGGGCTGGCGTAATAGCGAAGAGGCCC
GCACCGATCGCCCTTCCCAACAGTTGCGCAGCCTGAATGGCGAATGGCAAATTGTAAGCGTTAATATTTT
GTTAAAATTCGCGTTAAATTTTTGTTAAATCAGCTCATTTTTTAACCAATAGGCCGAAATCGGCAAAATC
CCTTATAAATCAAAAGAATAGACCGAGATAGGGT
[37 nt withheld, positions 1925-1961]
AAAGAACGTGGACTCCAACGTCAAAGG
[49 nt withheld, positions 1989-2037]
T
[91 nt withheld, positions 2039-2129]
G
[124 nt withheld, positions 2131-2254]
CAGGTGGCACTTTTCGGGGAAATGTGCGCGGAACCCCTATTTGTTTATTTTTCTAAATACATTCAAATAT
GTATCCGCTCATGAGACAATAACCCTGATAAATGCTTCAATAATATTGAAAAAGGAAGAGTATGAGTATT
CAACATTTCCGTGTCGCCCTTATTCCCTTTTTTGCGGCATTTTGCCTTCCTGTTTTTGCTCACCCAGAAA
CGCTGGTGAAAGTAAAAGATGCTGAAGATCAGTTGGGTGCACGAGTGGGTTACATCGAACTGGATCTCAA
CAGCGGTAAGATCCTTGAGAGTTTTCGCCCCGAAGAACGTTTTCCAATGATGAGCACTTTTAAAGTTCTG
CTATGTGGCGCGGTATTATCCCGTATTGACGCCGGGCAAGAGCAACTCGGTCGCCGCATACACTATTCTC
AGAATGACTTGGTTGAGTACTCACCAGTCACAGAAAAGCATCTTACGGATGGCATGACAGTAAGAGAATT
ATGCAGTGCTGCCATAACCATGAGTGATAACACTGCGGCCAACTTACTTCTGACAACGATCGGAGGACCG
AAGGAGCTAACCGCTTTTTTGCACAACATGGGGGATCATGTAACTCGCCTTGATCGTTGGGAACCGGAGC
TGAATGAAGCCATACCAAACGACGAGCGTGACACCACGATGCCTGTAGCAATGGCAACAACGTTGCGCAA
ACTATTAACTGGCGAACTACTTACTCTAGCTTCCCGGCAACAATTAATAGACTGGATGGAGGCGGATAAA
GTTGCAGGACCACTTCTGCGCTCGGCCCTTCCGGCTGGCTGGTTTATTGCTGATAAATCTGGAGCCGGTG
AGCGTGGGTCTCGCGGTATCATTGCAGCACTGGGGCCAGATGGTAAGCCCTCCCGTATCGTAGTTATCTA
CACGACGGGGAGTCAGGCAACTATGGATGAACGAAATAGACAGATCGCTGAGATAGGTGCCTCACTGATT
AAGCATTGGTAACTGTCAGACCAAGTTTACTCATATATACTTTAGATTGATTTAAAACTTCATTTTTAAT
TTAAAAGGATCTAGGTGAAGATCCTTTTTGATAATCTCATGACCAAAATCCCTTAACGTGAGTTTTCGTT
CCACTGAGCGTCAGACCCCGTAGAAAAGATCAAAGGATCTTCTTGAGATCCTTTTTTTCTGCGCGTAATC
TGCTGCTTGCAAACAAAAAAACCACCGCTACCAGCGGTGGTTTGTTTGCCGGATCAAGAGCTACCAACTC
TTTTTCCGAAGGTAACTGGCTTCAGCAGAGCGCAGATACCAAATACTGTTCTTCTAGTGTAGCCGTAGTT
AGGCCACCACTTCAAGAACTCTGTAGCACCGCCTACATACCTCGCTCTGCTAATCCTGTTACCAGTGGCT
GCTGCCAGTGGCGATAAGTCGTGTCTTACCGGGTTGGACTCAAGACGATAGTTACCGGATAAGGCGCAGC
GGTCGGGCTGAACGGGGGGTTCGTGCACACAGCCCAGCTTGGAGCGAACGACCTACACCGAACTGAGATA
CCTACAGCGTGAGCTATGAGAAAGCGCCACGCTTCCCGAAGGGAGAAAGGCGGACAGGTATCCGGTAAGC
GGCAGGGTCGGAACAGGAGAGCGCACGAGGGAGCTTCCAGGGGGAAACGCCTGGTATCTTTATAGTCCTG
TCGGGTTTCGCCACCTCTGACTTGAGCGTCGATTTTTGTGATGCTCGTCAGGGGGGCGGAGCCTATGGAA
AAACGCCAGCAACGCGGCCTTTTTACGGTTCCTGGCCTTTTGCTGGCCTTTTGCTCACATGTTCTTTCCT
GCGTTATCCCCTGATTCTGTGGATAACCGTATTACCGCCTTTGAGTGAGCTGATACCGCTCGCCGCAGCC
GAACGACCGAGCGCAGCGAGTCAGTGAGCGAGGAAGCGGAAGAGCGCTGCCGGCACCTGTCCTACGAGTT
GCATGATAAAGAAGACAGTCATAAGTGCGGCGACGATAGTCATGCCCCGCGCCCACCGGAAGGAGCTGAC
TGGGTTGAAGGCTCTCAAGGGCATCGGTCGACGGATCCTTATCGATTTTACCACATTTGTAGAGGTTTTA
CTTGCTTTAAAAAACCTCCCACACCTCCCCCTGAACCTGAAACATAAAATGAATGCAATTGTTGTTGTTA
ACTTGTTTATTGCAGCTTATAATGGTTACAAATAAAGCAATAGCATCACAAATTTCACAAATAAAGCATT
TTTTTCACTGCATTCTAGTTGTGGTTTGTCCAAACTCATCAATGTATCTTATCATGTCTGCTCGAAGCGG
CCGGCCGCCCCGACTCTAGAATTACACGGCGATCTTTCCGCCCTTCTTGGCCTTTATGAGGATCTCTCTG
ATTTTTCTTGCGTCGAGTTTTCCGGTAAGACCTTTCGGTACTTCGTCCACAAACACAACTCCTCCGCGCA
ACTTTTTCGCGGTTGTTACTTGACTGGCGACGTAATCCACGATCTCTTTTTCCGTCATCGTCTTTCCGTG
CTCCAAAACAACAACGGCGGCGGGAAGTTCACCGGCGTCATCGTCGGGAAGACCTGCGACACCTGCGTCG
AAGATGTTGGGGTGTTGGAGCAAGATGGATTCCAATTCAGCGGGAGCCACCTGATAGCCTTTGTACTTAA
TCAGAGACTTCAGGCGGTCAACGATGAAGAAGTGTTCGTCTTCGTCCCAGTAAGCTATGTCTCCAGAATG
TAGCCATCCATCCTTGTCAATCAAGGCGTTGGTCGCTTCCGGATTGTTTACATAACCGGACATAA
