>Addgene plasmid #17870 | pGL3-NFAT luciferase | addgene partial sequence | sequence record 96251 | RVprimer3 5'-CTAGCAAAATAGGCTGTCCC-3'
TTTCTCTATCGATAGGTACCGAGCTCTTACGCGTGCTAGCCCCGATGTTTTCTGAGTTACTTTTGTATCC
CCACCCCCCCTCGAGGAGGAAAAACTGTTTCATACAGAAGG
