>Addgene plasmid #17870 | pGL3-NFAT luciferase | addgene partial sequence | sequence record 155840 | LucNRev 5'-CCTTATGCAGTTGCTCTCC-3'
GGCCTTTCTTTATGTTTTTGGCGTCTTCCATGGTGGCTTTACCAACAGTACCGGAATGCCAAGCTTGGGC
AGGAGTTGAGGTTACTGTGAGTAGTGATTAAAGAGAGTGATAGGGAACTCTTGAACAAGAGATGCAATTT
ATACTGTTAATTCTGGAAAAATATTATGGGGGTGTCAAAATGTCCTCGAGGAGGAAAAACTGTTTCATAC
AGAAGGCGTGGAGGAA
